>Addgene plasmid #247220 | Oxa1-DHFR-TEV (integrating) | addgene full sequence | sequence record 491557 | Addgene NGS Result
CCCTGAATTCGCATCTAGAACGGGGTCATCACGGCTCATCATGCGCCAAACAAATGTGTGCAATACACGC
TCGGATGACTGCATGATGACCGCACTGACTGGGGACAGCAGATCCACCTAAGCCTGTGAGAGAAGCAGAC
ACCCGACAGATCAAGGCAGTTACGTCTCACCAAACCAGATGTCAACACAGCTACAACGTTGATAGGTCAA
GATCAATGTAAACAATTACTTTGTTATGTAGAGTTTTTTTAGCTACCTATATTCCACCATAACATCAATC
ATGCGGTTGCTGGTGTATTTACCAATAATGTTTAATGTATATATATATATATATATATGGGGCCGTATAC
TTACATATAGTAGATGTCAAGCGTAGGCGCTTCCCCTGCCGGCTGTGAGGGCGCCATAACCAAGGTATCT
ATAGACCGCCAATCAGCAAACTACCTCCGTACATTCATGTTGCACCCACACATTTATACACCCAGACCGC
GACAAATTACCCATAAGGTTGTTTGTGACGGCGTCGTACAAGAGAACGTGGGAACTTTTTAGGCTCACCA
AAAAAGAAAGAAAAAATACGAGTTGCTGACAGAAGCCTCAAGAAAAAAAAAATTCTTCTTCGACTATGCT
GGAGGCAGAGATGATCGAGCCGGTAGTTAACTATATATAGCTAAATTGGTTCCATCACCTTCTTTTCTGG
TGTCGCTCCTTCTAGTGCTATTTCTGGCTTTTCCTATTTTTTTTTTTCCATTTTTCTTTCTCTCTTTCTA
ATATATAAATTCTCTTGCATTTTCTATTTTTCTCTCTATCTATTCTACTTGTTTATTCCCTTCAAGGTTT
TTTTTTAAGGAGTACTTGTTTTTAGAATATACGGTCAACGAACTATAATTAACTAAACAGATCTATGTTC
AAACTCACCTCTCGACTCGTCACGTCAAGGTTTGCTGCCTCTTCCAGACTGGCCACCGCTCGAACCATAG
TATTGCCCCGGCCCCATCCGTCATGGATCTCTTTTCAGGCCAAAAGATTTAATTCGACGGGCCCAAATGC
CAACGATGTCGGATCCGTTCGACCATTGAACTGCATCGTCGCCGTGTCCCAAAATATGGGGATTGGCAAG
AACGGAGATCTACCCTGGCCTCCGCTCAGGAACGAGTTCAAGTACTTCCAAAGAATGACCACAACCTCTT
CAGTGGAAGGTAAACAGAATCTGGTGATTATGGGTAGGAAAACCTGGTTCTCCATTCCTGAGAAGAATCG
ACCTTTAAAGGACAGAATTAATATAGTTCTCAGTAGAGAACTCAAAGAACCACCACGAGGAGCTCATTTT
CTTGCCAAAAGTTTGGATGATGCCTTAAGACTTATTGAACAACCGGAATTGGCAAGTAAAGTAGACATGG
TTTGGATAGTCGGAGGCAGTTCTGTTTACCAGGAAGCCATGAATCAACCAGGCCACCTCAGACTCTTTGT
GACAAGGATCATGCAGGAATTTGAAAGTGACACGTTTTTCCCAGAAATTGATTTGGGGAAATATAAACTT
CTCCCAGAATACCCAGGCGTCCTCTCTGAGGTCCAGGAGGAAAAAGGCATCAAGTATAAGTTTGAAGTCT
ACGAGAAGAAAGACGGTTCTGGAGAAAGCTTGTTTAAGGGGCCGCGTGATTACAACCCGATATCGAGCAC
CATTTGTCATTTGACGAATGAATCTGATGGGCACACAACATCGTTGTATGGTATTGGATTTGGTCCCTTC
ATCATTACAAACAAGCACTTGTTTAGAAGAAATAATGGAACACTGTTGGTCCAATCACTACATGGTGTAT
TCAAGGTCAAGAACACCACGACTTTGCAACAACACCTCATTGATGGGAGGGACATGATAATTATTCGCAT
GCCTAAGGATTTCCCACCATTTCCTCAAAAGCTGAAATTTAGAGAGCCACAAAGGGAAGAGCGCATATGT
CTTGTGACAACCAACTTCCAAACTAAGAGCATGTCTAGCATGGTGTCAGACACTAGTTGCACATTCCCTT
CATCTGATGGCACATTCTGGAAGCATTGGATTCAAACCAAGGATGGGCAGTGTGGCAATCCATTAGTATC
AACTAGAGATGGGTTCATTGTTGGTATACACTCAGCATCGAATTTCACCAACACAAACAATTATTTCGCA
AGCGTGCCGAAAAACTTCATGGAATTGTTGACAAATCAGGAGGCGCAGCAGTGGGTTAGTGGTTGGCGAT
TAAATGCTGACTCAGTATTGTGGGGGGGCCATAAAGTTTTCATGGTGAAACCTGAAGAGCCTTTTCAGCC
AGTTAAGGAAGCGACTCAACTCATGAATGGATCCTAACTCGAGATAAAGCAATCTTGATGAGGATAATGA
TTTTTTTTTGAATATACATAAATACTACCGTTTTTCTGCTAGATTTTGTGATGACGTAAATAAGTACATA
TTACTTTTTAAGCCAAGACAAGATTAAGCATTAACTTTACCCTTTTCTTTCTAAGTTTCAATATTAGTTA
TCACTGTTTAAAAGTTATGGCGAGAACGTCGGCGGTTAAAATATATTACCCTGAACGGCTGAGCATGAGA
CGGAAATCTGCTCGTCAGTGGTGCTCACACTGACGAATCATGTACAGATCATACCGATGACTGCCTGGCG
ACTCACAACTAAGCAAGACAGCCGGAACCAGCGCCGGCGAACACCACTGCATATATGGCATATCACAACA
GTCCAACTAGTGCACTGCAGTACAGTTTAGCTTGCCTCGTCCCCGCCGGGTCACCCGGCCAGCGACATGG
AGGCCCAGAATACCCTCCTTGACAGTCTTGACGTGCGCAGCTCAGGGGCATGATGTGACTGTCGCCCGTA
CATTTAGCCCATACATCCCCATGTATAATCATTTGCATCCATACATTTTGATGGCCGCACGGCGCGAAGC
AAAAATTACGGCTCCTCGCTCCAGACCTGCGAGCAGGGAAACGCTCCCCTCACAGACGCGTTGAATTGTC
CCCACGCCGCGCCCCTGTAGAGAAATATAAAAGGTTAGGATTTGCCACTGAGGTTCTTCTTTCATATACT
TCCTTTTAAAATCTTGCTAGGATACAGTTCTCACATCACATCCGAACATAAACAAAAATGGGTAAGGAAA
AGACTCACGTTTCGAGGCCGCGATTAAATTCCAACATGGATGCTGATTTATATGGGTATAAATGGGCTCG
CGATAATGTCGGGCAATCAGGTGCGACAATCTATCGATTGTATGGGAAGCCCGATGCGCCAGAGTTGTTT
CTGAAACATGGCAAAGGTAGCGTTGCCAATGATGTTACAGATGAGATGGTCAGACTAAACTGGCTGACGG
AATTTATGCCTCTTCCGACCATCAAGCATTTTATCCGTACTCCTGATGATGCATGGTTACTCACCACTGC
GATCCCCGGCAAAACAGCATTCCAGGTATTAGAAGAATATCCTGATTCAGGTGAAAATATTGTTGATGCG
CTGGCAGTGTTCCTGCGCCGGTTGCATTCGATTCCTGTTTGTAATTGTCCTTTTAACAGCGATCGCGTAT
TTCGTCTGGCTCAGGCGCAATCACGAATGAATAACGGTTTGGTTGATGCGAGTGATTTTGATGACGAGCG
TAATGGCTGGCCTGTTGAACAAGTCTGGAAAGAAATGCATAAGCTTTTGCCATTCTCACCGGATTCAGTC
GTCACTCATGGTGATTTCTCACTTGATAACCTTATTTTTGACGAGGGGAAATTAATAGGTTGTATTGATG
TTGGACGAGTCGGAATCGCAGACCGATACCAGGATCTTGCCATCCTATGGAACTGCCTCGGTGAGTTTTC
TCCTTCATTACAGAAACGGCTTTTTCAAAAATATGGTATTGATAATCCTGATATGAATAAATTGCAGTTT
CATTTGATGCTCGATGAGTTTTTCTAAAGTAACTGACAATAAAAAGATTCTTGTTTTCAAGAACTTGTCA
TTTGTATAGTTTTTTTATATTGTAGTTGTTCTATTTTAATCAAATGTTAGCGTGATTTATATTTTTTTTC
GCCTCGACATCATCTGCCCAGATGCGAAGTTAAGTGCGCAGAAAGTAATATCATGCGTCAATCGTATGTG
AATGCTGGTCGCTATACTGGAGTGGACCAACTATCATCCGCTAATTACTGACATTACCAAATGAGATCTG
TGAATGGGCAAGATAAAAAACAAAAATTGAAATGTTTGACGTTATGTAAAACTATTAATTCCTTCGCTTT
CGGCGGTCACAGAATTTGCGTGTAGCTGACTCTTGTTCAATCAATATCATTTGTTACTTTATTTGAAAGT
CTGTATTACTGCGCCTATTGTCATCCGTACCAAAGAACGTCAAAAAGAAACAAGATAATTTTTGTGCTTA
CACCATTTATAGATCACTGAGCCCAGAATATCGCTGGAGCTCAGTGTAAGTGGCATGAACACAACTCTGA
CTGATCGCACATATTGCCGTTATCATAAATACTAGTTGTACTTGTCAATGCGACGAATGGCATCATGCCT
ATTATTACGTTCCTCTTTTTCCGTTTCATGTTTCCAGAATGCTATTGAATCTAACACTTCAATTATAAAA
AAGAATAAATCCGCAATAATTTTAGGCTAATTGTTGTACTGTCAAGCGAACCTAATGGTTAAAATTCAGA
GGAACCTTCGACGTAGTCTGATCGCTACTTCTATATCTTATGTTCCCAGTCAATCAAAAGTTGATACTAT
AATAGCTGCCATTTATACCTGTTAGTTATGGCGATCGTTTATCACGCCGAGCGGCCGCGATTATCAAAAA
GGATCTTCACCTAGATCCTTTTAAATTAAAAATGAAGTTTTAAATCAATCTAAAGTATATATGAGTAAAC
TTGGTCTGACAGTTACCAATGCTTAATCAGTGAGGCACCTATCTCAGCGATCTGTCTATTTCGTTCATCC
ATAGTTGCCTGACTCCCCGTCGTGTAGATAACTACGATACGGGAGGGCTTACCATCTGGCCCCAGTGCTG
CAATGATACCGCGGGACCCACGCTCACCGGCTCCAGATTTATCAGCAATAAACCAGCCAGCCGGAAGGGC
CGAGCGCAGAAGTGGTCCTGCAACTTTATCCGCCTCCATCCAGTCTATTAATTGTTGCCGGGAAGCTAGA
GTAAGTAGTTCGCCAGTTAATAGTTTGCGCAACGTTGTTGCCATTGCTACAGGCATCGTGGTGTCACGCT
CGTCGTTTGGTATGGCTTCATTCAGCTCCGGTTCCCAACGATCAAGGCGAGTTACATGATCCCCCATGTT
GTGCAAAAAAGCGGTTAGCTCCTTCGGTCCTCCGATCGTTGTCAGAAGTAAGTTGGCCGCAGTGTTATCA
CTCATGGTTATGGCAGCACTGCATAATTCTCTTACTGTCATGCCATCCGTAAGATGCTTTTCTGTGACTG
GTGAGTACTCAACCAAGTCATTCTGAGAATAGTGTATGCGGCGACCGAGTTGCTCTTGCCCGGCGTCAAT
ACGGGATAATACCGCGCCACATAGCAGAACTTTAAAAGTGCTCATCATTGGAAAACGTTCTTCGGGGCGA
AAACTCTCAAGGATCTTACCGCTGTTGAGATCCAGTTCGATGTAACCCACTCGTGCACCCAACTGATCTT
CAGCATCTTTTACTTTCACCAGCGTTTCTGGGTGAGCAAAAACAGGAAGGCAAAATGCCGCAAAAAAGGG
AATAAGGGCGACACGGAAATGTTGAATACTCATACTCTTCCTTTTTCAATATTATTGAAGCATTTATCAG
GGTTATTGTCTCATGAGCGGATACATATTTGAATGTATTTAGAAAAATAAACAAATAGGGGTTCCGCGCA
CATTTCCCCGAAAAGTGCCACCTGTCATGACCAAAATCCCTTAACGTGAGTTTTCGTTCCACTGAGCGTC
AGACCCCGTAGAAAAGATCAAAGGATCTTCTTGAGATCCTTTTTTTCTGCGCGTAATCTGCTGCTTGCAA
ACAAAAAAACCACCGCTACCAGCGGTGGTTTGTTTGCCGGATCAAGAGCTACCAACTCTTTTTCCGAAGG
TAACTGGCTTCAGCAGAGCGCAGATACCAAATACTGTTCTTCTAGTGTAGCCGTAGTTAGGCCACCACTT
CAAGAACTCTGTAGCACCGCCTACATACCTCGCTCTGCTAATCCTGTTACCAGTGGCTGCTGCCAGTGGC
GATAAGTCGTGTCTTACCGGGTTGGACTCAAGACGATAGTTACCGGATAAGGCGCAGCGGTCGGGCTGAA
CGGGGGGTTCGTGCACACAGCCCAGCTTGGAGCGAACGACCTACACCGAACTGAGATACCTACAGCGTGA
GCTATGAGAAAGCGCCACGCTTCCCGAAGGGAGAAAGGCGGACAGGTATCCGGTAAGCGGCAGGGTCGGA
ACAGGAGAGCGCACGAGGGAGCTTCCAGGGGGAAACGCCTGGTATCTTTATAGTCCTGTCGGGTTTCGCC
ACCTCTGACTTGAGCGTCGATTTTTGTGATGCTCGTCAGGGGGGCGGAGCCTATGGAAAAACGCCAGCAA
CGCGGCCTTTTTACGGTTCCTGGCCTTTTGCTGGCCTTTTGCTCACATGTTCTTTCCTGCGTTATCCCCT
GATTCTGTGGATAACCGTGCGGCCGCCAATCACCGGAGCTTGGATATGATAAACGAAATATTCTTGAATC
GTGAGATCGCCTGTTTTCAAAACCGTTGGAGGCAGAAACAATTTTGTCACAAGATGGGCATTCTACCCCA
TCCTTGCTGTATTATTGTAGTCTCGCTTTCTTTTATGCTGGACAAATGAGACTACTGCACATTTTTATAC
GTTCTTGGTTTTTTTTAAAGGTGTGGTTTCGGCATTATCCTGCCGCACGTTTCTTGGATAATTCATCCTG
ATTCTCTATTTTAAACGCTTCAGCCTATCAGGATTTGGTTTTGATACATACTGCAAGAGTGTATCTCGGG
AACAGTCATTTATTCCGCAACAAACTTAATTGCGGAACGCGTTAGGCGATTTCTAGCATATATCAAATAC
CGTTCGCGATTTCTTCTGGGTTCGTCTATTTTCTTTTAAATACTTATTAACGTACTCAAACAACTACACT
TCGTTGTATCTCAGAATGAGATCCCTCAGTATGACAATACATCATTCTAAACGTTCGTAAAACACATATG
AAACAACTTTATAACAAAGCGAACAAAATGGGCAACATGAGATGAAACTCCGCGTCCCTTAGCTGAACTA
CCCAAACGTACGAATGCCTGAACAATTAGTTTAGATCCGAGATTCCGCGCTTCCATCATTTAGTATAATC
CATATTTTATATAATATATAGGATAAGTAACAGCCCGCGAA
Features (pLannotate 1.2.2; 8 found; start..end, strand, type, name):
    905..1072    +  CDS            OXA1 (fragment): OXA1_YEAST - Also known as PET1402 From Saccharomyces cerevisiae (strain ATCC 204508 / S288c) (Baker's yeast).
   1067..1624    +  CDS            DHFR: mouse dihydrofolate reductase; Mus musculus Dhfr
   1631..2338    +  CDS            TEV protease: tobacco etch virus protease (Kapust et al., 2001)
   2794..4149    +  gene           kanMX: yeast selectable marker conferring kanamycin resistance (Wach et al., 1994)
   3952..4149    +  terminator     TEF terminator: Ashbya gossypii TEF terminator
   4913..5773    -  CDS            AmpR: β-lactamase; bla; confers resistance to ampicillin, carbenicillin, and related antibiotics
   5774..5878    -  promoter       AmpR promoter: bla
   5981..6569    +  rep_origin     ori: high-copy-number ColE1/pMB1/pBR322/pUC origin of replication
