[The description below was written by a language model from this plasmid's Addgene catalogue record and pLannotate feature annotations shown in this document.]
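Description:
Oxa1-DHFR-TEV (integrating) is a 7,391 bp yeast expression plasmid assembled by Golden Gate cloning from parts of the MoClo yeast toolkit and designed for stable chromosomal integration in Saccharomyces cerevisiae rather than episomal maintenance. In E. coli it is propagated through a high-copy ColE1/pUC-type origin and selected with ampicillin via the β-lactamase gene and its native promoter. No yeast replication origin is annotated, consistent with its integrating design. The plasmid is linearized with NotI before transformation so that it can recombine into the YORWΔ22 locus, although the homology arms themselves are not picked out in the feature table. Yeast integrants are selected with G418 through a kanMX cassette, which ends in the Ashbya gossypii TEF terminator.

The payload is a single tripartite fusion protein expressed from the TEF2 promoter, according to the catalogue entry (the promoter is not annotated in the feature table). An N-terminal fragment of yeast Oxa1 supplies a mitochondrial targeting sequence. It is followed by mouse dihydrofolate reductase, a folded passenger domain classically used in mitochondrial import studies, and then by tobacco etch virus protease. The presequence should direct the DHFR-TEV fusion into mitochondria, so the compartment in which the protease is active depends on how efficiently the fusion is imported. The terminator of this expression unit is not stated in the record. The associated publication describes an assay for measuring mitochondrial protein import efficiency in living yeast cells, and this construct provides an integrated, mitochondrially targeted TEV protease component for that system. The record does not detail the matching reporter or substrate.
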