Addgene plasmid #247220: Oxa1-DHFR-TEV (integrating)
Purpose: Plasmid for genomic integration of Oxa1(MTS)-DHFR-TEV into the YORWΔ22 locus of yeast cells.
Depositing lab: Johannes Herrmann. Depositing organization: Rheinland-Pfälzische Technische Universität Kaiserslautern. Publication: The IQ-compete assay for measuring mitochondrial protein import efficiencies in living yeast cells. Hoffman Y, Egeler A, Rodl S, Herrmann JM. FEBS Lett. 2025 Oct 25. doi: 10.1002/1873-3468.70206. PubMed 41137490.
Backbone
  Vector backbone: Custom backbone constructed with the MoClo yeast toolkit (YTK)
  Backbone manufacturer: John Dueber, Addgene kit #1000000061
  Total vector size (bp): 7391
  Vector type: Yeast Expression
  Selectable markers: Neomycin (select with G418)
Growth in bacteria
  Bacterial resistance: Ampicillin, 100 μg/mL
  Growth temperature: 37°C
  Growth strain: DH5alpha
  Copy number: Unknown
Gene/Insert
  Gene/Insert name: Oxa1 MTS-DHFR-TEV
  Promoter: TEF2
  Cloning method: Golden Gate
  Sequencing primers: 5′ ctacttgtttattcccttcaagg
Terms and licenses: Academic/Nonprofit Terms; Industry Terms: Not Available to Industry
Depositor comments: Linearize with NotI before transformation.
How to cite: Oxa1-DHFR-TEV (integrating) was a gift from Johannes Herrmann (Addgene plasmid # 247220 ; http://n2t.net/addgene:247220 ; RRID:Addgene_247220)
